>Addgene plasmid #184394 | pCMV-3XFLAG-renilla-luciferase-beta-globin-(39PTC) | addgene full sequence | sequence record 362382 | Addgene NGS Result
CCATTCGCCATTCAGGCTGCGCAACTGTTGGGAAGGGCGATCGGTGCGGGCCTCTTCGCTATTACGCCAG
CTGGCGAAAGGGGGATGTGCTGCAAGGCGATTAAGTTGGGTAACGCCAGGGTTTTCCCAGTCACGACGTT
GTAAAACGACGGCCAGTGCCAAGCTGATCTATACATTGAATCAATATTGGCAATTAGCCATATTAGTCAT
TGGTTATATAGCATAAATCAATATTGGCTATTGGCCATTGCATACGTTGTATCTATATCATAATATGTAC
ATTTATATTGGCTCATGTCCAATATGACCGCCATGTTGACATTGATTATTGACTAGTTATTAATAGTAAT
CAATTACGGGGTCATTAGTTCATAGCCCATATATGGAGTTCCGCGTTACATAACTTACGGTAAATGGCCC
GCCTGGCTGACCGCCCAACGACCCCCGCCCATTGACGTCAATAATGACGTATGTTCCCATAGTAACGCCA
ATAGGGACTTTCCATTGACGTCAATGGGTGGAGTATTTACGGTAAACTGCCCACTTGGCAGTACATCAAG
TGTATCATATGCCAAGTCCGCCCCCTATTGACGTCAATGACGGTAAATGGCCCGCCTGGCATTATGCCCA
GTACATGACCTTACGGGACTTTCCTACTTGGCAGTACATCTACGTATTAGTCATCGCTATTACCATGGTG
ATGCGGTTTTGGCAGTACACCAATGGGCGTGGATAGCGGTTTGACTCACGGGGATTTCCAAGTCTCCACC
CCATTGACGTCAATGGGAGTTTGTTTTGGCACCAAAATCAACGGGACTTTCCAAAATGTCGTAATAACCC
CGCCCCGTTGACGCAAATGGGCGGTAGGCGTGTACGGTGGGAGGTCTATATAAGCAGAGCTCGTTTAGTG
AACCGTCAGAATTAACCATGGACTACAAAGACCATGACGGTGATTATAAAGATCATGACATCGATTACAA
GGATGACGATGACAAGCTTGCGGCCGCGAATTCAACTTCGAAAGTTTATGATCCAGAACAAAGGAAACGG
ATGATAACTGGTCCGCAGTGGTGGGCCAGATGTAAACAAATGAATGTTCTTGATTCATTTATTAATTATT
ATGATTCAGAAAAACATGCAGAAAATGCTGTTATTTTTTTACATGGTAACGCGGCCTCTTCTTATTTATG
GCGACATGTTGTGCCACATATTGAGCCAGTAGCGCGGTGTATTATACCAGACCTTATTGGTATGGGCAAA
TCAGGCAAATCTGGTAATGGTTCTTATAGGTTACTTGATCATTACAAATATCTTACTGCATGGTTTGAAC
TTCTTAATTTACCAAAGAAGATCATTTTTGTCGGCCATGATTGGGGTGCTTGTTTGGCATTTCATTATAG
CTATGAGCATCAAGATAAGATCAAAGCAATAGTTCACGCTGAAAGTGTAGTAGATGTGATTGAATCATGG
GATGAATGGCCTGATATTGAAGAAGATATTGCGTTGATCAAATCTGAAGAAGGAGAAAAAATGGTTTTGG
AGAATAACTTCTTCGTGGAAACCATGTTGCCATCAAAAATCATGAGAAAGTTAGAACCAGAAGAATTTGC
AGCATATCTTGAACCATTCAAAGAGAAAGGTGAAGTTCGTCGTCCAACATTATCATGGCCTCGTGAAATC
CCGTTAGTAAAAGGTGGTAAACCTGACGTTGTACAAATTGTTAGGAATTATAATGCTTATCTACGTGCAA
GTGATGATTTACCAAAAATGTTTATTGAATCGGACCCAGGATTCTTTTCCAATGCTATTGTTGAAGGTGC
CAAGAAGTTTCCTAATACTGAATTTGTCAAAGTAAAAGGTCTTCATTTTTCGCAAGAAGATGCACCTGAT
GAAATGGGAAAATATATCAAATCGTTCGTTGAGCGAGTTCTCAAAAATGAACAAGCGAATTCATCGATAG
ATCTGATATCAACAAGTTTGTACAAAAAAGCAGGCTCCGCGGCCGCCCCCTTCACCGTGCATCTGACTCC
TGAGGAGAAGTCTGCCGTTACTGCCCTGTGGGGCAAGGTGAACGTGGATGAAGTTGGTGGTGAGGCCCTG
GGCAGGTTGGTATCAAGGTTACAAGACAGGTTTAAGGAGACCAATAGAAACTGGGCATGTGGAGACAGAG
AAGACTCTTGGGTTTCTGATAGGCACTGACTCTCTCTGCCTATTGGTCTATTTTCCCACCCTTAGGCTGC
TGGTGGTCTACCCTTGGACCTAGAGGTTCTTTGAGTCCTTTGGGGATCTGTCCACTCCTGATGCTGTTAT
GGGCAACCCTAAGGTGAAGGCTCATGGCAAGAAAGTGCTCGGTGCCTTTAGTGATGGCCTGGCTCACCTG
GACAACCTCAAGGGCACCTTTGCCACACTGAGTGAGCTGCACTGTGACAAGCTGCACGTGGATCCTGAGA
ACTTCAGGGTGAGTCTGATGGGCACCTCCTGGGTTTCCTTCCCCTGGCTATTCTGCTCAACCTTCCTATC
AGAAAAAAAGGGGAAGCGATTCTAGGGAGCAGTCTCCATGACTGTGTGTGGAGTGTTGACAAGAGTTCGG
ATATTTTATTCTCTACTCAGAATTGCTGCTCCCCCTCACTCTGTTCTGTGTTGTCATTTCCTCTTTCTTT
GGTAAGCTTTTAATTTCCAGTTGCATTTTACTAAATTAATTAAGCTGGTTATTTACTTCCCATCCTGATA
TCAGCTTCCCCTCCTCCTTTCCTCCCAGTCCTTCTCTCTCTCCTCTCTCTTTCTCTAATCCTTTCCTTTC
CCTCAGTTCATTTCTTCTTCTTTGATCTACGTTTGTTTGTCTTTTTAAATATTGCCTTGTAACTTGCTCA
GAGGACAAGGAAGATATGTCCCTGTTTCTTCTCATAGCTCTCAAGAATAGTAGCATAATTGGCTTTTATG
CCAGGGTGACAGGGGAAGAATATATTTTACATATAAATTCTGTTTGACATAGGATTCTTATAATAATTTG
TCAGTAGTTTAAGGTTGCAAACAAATGTCTTTGTAAATAAGCCTGCAGTATCTGGTATTTTTGCTCTACA
GTTATGTTGATGGTTCTTCCATATTCCCACAGCTCCTGGGCAATATGATCGTGATTGTGCTGGGCCACCA
CCTGGGCAAGGATTTCACCCCCGCTGCACAGGCTGCCTTCCAGAAGGTGGTGGCTGGAGTGGCCACTGCC
CTGGCCCACAAGTATCACTAAAAGGGTGGGCGCGCCGACCCAGCTTTCTTGTACAAAGTGGTTGATATCG
GTACCAGTCGACTCTAGAGGATCCCGGGTGGCATCCCTGTGACCCCTCCCCAGTGCCTCTCCTGGCCCTG
GAAGTTGCCACTCCAGTGCCCACCAGCCTTGTCCTAATAAAATTAAGTTGCATCATTTTGTCTGACTAGG
TGTCCTTCTATAATATTATGGGGTGGAGGGGGGTGGTATGGAGCAAGGGGCAAGTTGGGAAGACAACCTG
TAGGGCCTGCGGGGTCTATTGGGAACCAAGCTGGAGTGCAGTGGCACAATCTTGGCTCACTGCAATCTCC
GCCTCCTGGGTTCAAGCGATTCTCCTGCCTCAGCCTCCCGAGTTGTTGGGATTCCAGGCATGCATGACCA
GGCTCAGCTAATTTTTGTTTTTTTGGTAGAGACGGGGTTTCACCATATTGGCCAGGCTGGTCTCCAACTC
CTAATCTCAGGTGATCTACCCACCTTGGCCTCCCAAATTGCTGGGATTACAGGCGTGAACCACTGCTCCC
TTCCCTGTCCTTCTGATTTTAAAATAACTATACCAGCAGGAGGACGTCCAGACACAGCATAGGCTACCTG
GCCATGCCCAACCGGTGGGACATTTGAGTTGCTTGCTTGGCACTGTCCTCTCATGCGTTGGGTCCACTCA
GTAGATGCCTGTTGAATTGGGTACGCGGCCAGCTTGGCTGTGGAATGTGTGTCAGTTAGGGTGTGGAAAG
TCCCCAGGCTCCCCAGCAGGCAGAAGTATGCAAAGCATGCATCTCAATTAGTCAGCAACCAGGTGTGGAA
AGTCCCCAGGCTCCCCAGCAGGCAGAAGTATGCAAAGCATGCATCTCAATTAGTCAGCAACCATAGTCCC
GCCCCTAACTCCGCCCATCCCGCCCCTAACTCCGCCCAGTTCCGCCCATTCTCCGCCCCATGGCTGACTA
ATTTTTTTTATTTATGCAGAGGCCGAGGCCGCCTCGGCCTCTGAGCTATTCCAGAAGTAGTGAGGAGGCT
TTTTTGGAGGAATTGATCAGCTTGGGATCTGATCAAGAGACAGGATGAGGATCGTTTCGCATGATTGAAC
AAGATGGATTGCACGCAGGTTCTCCGGCCGCTTGGGTGGAGAGGCTATTCGGCTATGACTGGGCACAACA
GACAATCGGCTGCTCTGATGCCGCCGTGTTCCGGCTGTCAGCGCAGGGGCGCCCGGTTCTTTTTGTCAAG
ACCGACCTGTCCGGTGCCCTGAATGAACTGCAGGACGAGGCAGCGCGGCTATCGTGGCTGGCCACGACGG
GCGTTCCTTGCGCAGCTGTGCTCGACGTTGTCACTGAAGCGGGAAGGGACTGGCTGCTATTGGGCGAAGT
GCCGGGGCAGGATCTCCTGTCATCTCACCTTGCTCCTGCCGAGAAAGTATCCATCATGGCTGATGCAATG
CGGCGGCTGCATACGCTTGATCCGGCTACCTGCCCATTCGACCACCAAGCGAAACATCGCATCGAGCGAG
CACGTACTCGGATGGAAGCCGGTCTTGTCGATCAGGATGATCTGGACGAAGAGCATCAGGGGCTCGCGCC
AGCCGAACTGTTCGCCAGGCTCAAGGCGCGCATGCCCGACGGCGAGGATCTCGTCGTGACCCATGGCGAT
GCCTGCTTGCCGAATATCATGGTGGAAAATGGCCGCTTTTCTGGATTCATCGACTGTGGCCGGCTGGGTG
TGGCGGACCGCTATCAGGACATAGCGTTGGCTACCCGTGATATTGCTGAAGAGCTTGGCGGCGAATGGGC
TGACCGCTTCCTCGTGCTTTACGGTATCGCCGCTCCCGATTCGCAGCGCATCGCCTTCTATCGCCTTCTT
GACGAGTTCTTCTGAGCGGGACTCTGGGGTTCGAAATGACCGACCAAGCGACGCCCAACCTGCCATCACG
AGATTTCGATTCCACCGCCGCCTTCTATGAAAGGTTGGGCTTCGGAATCGTTTTCCGGGACGCCGGCTGG
ATGATCCTCCAGCGCGGGGATCTCATGCTGGAGTTCTTCGCCCACCCCGGGCTCGATCCCCTCGCGAGTT
GGTTCAGCTGCTGCCTGAGGCTGGACGACCTCGCGGAGTTCTACCGGCAGTGCAAATCCGTCGGCATCCA
GGAAACCAGCAGCGGCTATCCGCGCATCCATGCCCCCGAACTGCAGGAGTGGGGAGGCACGATGGCCGCT
TTGGTCGACCCGGACGGGACGCTCCTGCGCCTGATACAGAACGAATTGCTTGCAGGCATCTCATGAGTGT
GTCTTCCCGTTTTCCGCCTGAGGTCACTGCGTGGATGGAGCGCTGGCGCCTGCTGCGCGACGGCGAGCTG
CTCACCACCCACTCGCCAAGCTGGAACCGTAAAAAGGCCGCGTTGCTGGCGTTTTTCCATAGGCTCCGCC
GATCATAATCAGCCATACCACATTTGTAGAGGTTTTACTTGCTTTAAAAAACCTCCCACACCTCCCCCTG
AACCTGAAACATAAAATGAATGCAATTGTTGTTGTTAACTTGTTTATTGCAGCTTATAATGGTTACAAAT
AAAGCAATAGCATCACAAATTTCACAAATAAAGCATTTTTTTCACTGCATTCTAGTTGTGGTTTGTCCAA
ACTCATCAATGTATCTTATCATGTCTGGATCAATTCCCTATAGTGAGTCGTATTAAATTCGTAATCATGT
CATAGCTGTTTCCTGTGTGAAATTGTTATCCGCTCACAATTCCACACAACATACGAGCCGGAAGCATAAA
GTGTAAAGCCTGGGGTGCCTAATGAGTGAGCTAACTCACATTAATTGCGTTGCGCTCACTGCCCGCTTTC
CAGTCGGGAAACCTGTCGTGCCAGCTGCATTAATGAATCGGCCAACGCGCGGGGAGAGGCGGTTTGCGTA
TTGGGCGCTCTTCCGCTTCCTCGCTCACTGACTCGCTGCGCTCGGTCGTTCGGCTGCGGCGAGCGGTATC
AGCTCACTCAAAGGCGGTAATACGGTTATCCACAGAATCAGGGGATAACGCAGGAAAGAACATGTGAGCA
AAAGGCCAGCAAAAGGCCAGGAACCGTAAAAAGGCCGCGTTGCTGGCGTTTTTCCATAGGCTCCGCCCCC
CTGACGAGCATCACAAAAATCGACGCTCAAGTCAGAGGTGGCGAAACCCGACAGGACTATAAAGATACCA
GGCGTTTCCCCCTGGAAGCTCCCTCGTGCGCTCTCCTGTTCCGACCCTGCCGCTTACCGGATACCTGTCC
GCCTTTCTCCCTTCGGGAAGCGTGGCGCTTTCTCATAGCTCACGCTGTAGGTATCTCAGTTCGGTGTAGG
TCGTTCGCTCCAAGCTGGGCTGTGTGCACGAACCCCCCGTTCAGCCCGACCGCTGCGCCTTATCCGGTAA
CTATCGTCTTGAGTCCAACCCGGTAAGACACGACTTATCGCCACTGGCAGCAGCCACTGGTAACAGGATT
AGCAGAGCGAGGTATGTAGGCGGTGCTACAGAGTTCTTGAAGTGGTGGCCTAACTACGGCTACACTAGAA
GAACAGTATTTGGTATCTGCGCTCTGCTGAAGCCAGTTACCTTCGGAAAAAGAGTTGGTAGCTCTTGATC
CGGCAAACAAACCACCGCTGGTAGCGGTGGTTTTTTTGTTTGCAAGCAGCAGATTACGCGCAGAAAAAAA
GGATCTCAAGAAGATCCTTTGATCTTTTCTACGGGGTCTGACGCTCAGTGGAACGAAAACTCACGTTAAG
GGATTTTGGTCATGAGATTATCAAAAAGGATCTTCACCTAGATCCTTTTAAATTAAAAATGAAGTTTTAA
ATCAATCTAAAGTATATATGAGTAAACTTGGTCTGACAGTTACCAATGCTTAATCAGTGAGGCACCTATC
TCAGCGATCTGTCTATTTCGTTCATCCATAGTTGCCTGACTCCCCGTCGTGTAGATAACTACGATACGGG
AGGGCTTACCATCTGGCCCCAGTGCTGCAATGATACCGCGAGACCCACGCTCACCGGCTCCAGATTTATC
AGCAATAAACCAGCCAGCCGGAAGGGCCGAGCGCAGAAGTGGTCCTGCAACTTTATCCGCCTCCATCCAG
TCTATTAATTGTTGCCGGGAAGCTAGAGTAAGTAGTTCGCCAGTTAATAGTTTGCGCAACGTTGTTGCCA
TTGCTACAGGCATCGTGGTGTCACGCTCGTCGTTTGGTATGGCTTCATTCAGCTCCGGTTCCCAACGATC
AAGGCGAGTTACATGATCCCCCATGTTGTGCAAAAAAGCGGTTAGCTCCTTCGGTCCTCCGATCGTTGTC
AGAAGTAAGTTGGCCGCAGTGTTATCACTCATGGTTATGGCAGCACTGCATAATTCTCTTACTGTCATGC
CATCCGTAAGATGCTTTTCTGTGACTGGTGAGTACTCAACCAAGTCATTCTGAGAATAGTGTATGCGGCG
ACCGAGTTGCTCTTGCCCGGCGTCAATACGGGATAATACCGCGCCACATAGCAGAACTTTAAAAGTGCTC
ATCATTGGAAAACGTTCTTCGGGGCGAAAACTCTCAAGGATCTTACCGCTGTTGAGATCCAGTTCGATGT
AACCCACTCGTGCACCCAACTGATCTTCAGCATCTTTTACTTTCACCAGCGTTTCTGGGTGAGCAAAAAC
AGGAAGGCAAAATGCCGCAAAAAAGGGAATAAGGGCGACACGGAAATGTTGAATACTCATACTCTTCCTT
TTTCAATATTATTGAAGCATTTATCAGGGTTATTGTCTCATGAGCGGATACATATTTGAATGTATTTAGA
AAAATAAACAAATAGGGGTTCCGCGCACATTTCCCCGAAAAGTGCCACCTG
[124 nt withheld, positions 8102-8225]
C
[91 nt withheld, positions 8227-8317]
A
[49 nt withheld, positions 8319-8367]
CCTTTGACGTTGGAGTCCACGTTCTTT
[37 nt withheld, positions 8395-8431]
ACCCTATCTCGGTCTATTCTTTTGATTTATAAGGGATTTTGCCGATTTCGGCCTATTGGTTAAAAAATGA
GCTGATTTAACAAAAATTTAACGCGAATTTTAACAAAATATTAACGCTTACAATTT
Features (pLannotate 1.2.2; 28 found; start..end, strand, type, name):
      4..158     -  CDS            lacZα (fragment): LacZα fragment of β-galactosidase; lacZ fragment
    318..697     +  enhancer       CMV enhancer: human cytomegalovirus immediate early enhancer
    699..898     +  promoter       CMV promoter: human cytomegalovirus (CMV) immediate early promoter
    931..996     +  CDS            3xFLAG: three tandem FLAG® epitope tags, followed by an enterokinase cleavage site
   1015..1944    +  CDS            Rluc: luciferase from the anthozoan coelenterate Renilla reniformis (sea pansy)
   1972..1996    +  protein_bind   attB1: mutant version of attB; recombination site for the Gateway® BP reaction BP Clonase™
   2017..2139    +  CDS            HBB (fragment): HBB_MESBR - Experimental evidence at protein level: Swiss-Prot protein existence level 1. Involved in oxygen transport from the lung to the various peripheral tissues. From Mesocricetus brandti (Brandt's hamster) (Turkish hamster).
   2141..2473    +  CDS            HBB (fragment): HBB_HAPGR - Experimental evidence at protein level: Swiss-Prot protein existence level 1. Involved in oxygen transport from the lung to the various peripheral tissues. From Hapalemur griseus (Gray gentle lemur) (Eastern lesser bamboo lemur).
   3116..3238    +  CDS            HBB: HBB_COLGU - Experimental evidence at transcript level: Swiss-Prot protein existence level 2. Involved in oxygen transport from the lung to the various peripheral tissues. From Colobus guereza (Mantled guereza) (Eastern black-and-white colobus monkey).
   3258..3282    -  protein_bind   attB2: mutant version of attB; recombination site for the Gateway® BP reaction BP Clonase™
   3297..3315    -  misc_feature   MCS (fragment): pUC18/19 multiple cloning site
   3316..3938    +  polyA_signal   hGH poly(A) signal: human growth hormone polyadenylation signal
   3980..4277    +  promoter       SV40 promoter: SV40 enhancer and early promoter
   4331..5122    +  CDS            neo: KKA2_KLEPN - Also known as kan, nptII. Experimental evidence at protein level: Swiss-Prot protein existence level 1. Resistance to kanamycin, neomycin, paromomycin, ribostamycin, butirosin and gentamicin B. From Klebsiella pneumoniae.
   5146..5523    +  CDS            ble: BLE_KLEPN - Experimental evidence at protein level: Swiss-Prot protein existence level 1. Binding protein with a strong affinity to the bleomycin family of antibiotics. Binds to CL990; an antimitotic-antibiotic compound. From Klebsiella pneumoniae.
   5565..5624    +  CDS            str (fragment): STR_KLEPN - Protein inferred from homology: Swiss-Prot protein existence level 3. The aminoglycoside phosphotransferases achieve inactivation of their antibiotic substrates by phosphorylation. From Klebsiella pneumoniae.
   5647..5670    -  rep_origin     CloDF13 ori (fragment): Plasmids containing the CloDF13 (CDF) origin of replication can be propagated in E. coli cells that contain additional plasmids with compatible origins.
   5671..5754    +  CDS            large T antigen (fragment): large T antigen from SV40 (simian virus 40)
   5777..5911    +  polyA_signal   SV40 poly(A) signal: SV40 polyadenylation signal
   5917..5935    -  promoter       T7 promoter: promoter for bacteriophage T7 RNA polymerase
   5973..5989    -  protein_bind   lac operator: The lac repressor binds to the lac operator to inhibit transcription in E. coli. This inhibition can be relieved by adding lactose or isopropyl-β-D-thiogalactopyranoside (IPTG). lac repressor encoded by lacI
   5997..6027    -  promoter       lac promoter: promoter for the E. coli lac operon
   6042..6063    -  protein_bind   CAP binding site: CAP binding activates transcription in the presence of cAMP. E. coli catabolite activator protein
   6076..6168    -  CDS            lacI (fragment): lac repressor; lacI; The lac repressor binds to the lac operator to inhibit transcription in E. coli. This inhibition can be relieved by adding lactose or isopropyl-β-D-thiogalactopyranoside (IPTG).
   6351..6939    -  rep_origin     ori: high-copy-number ColE1/pMB1/pBR322/pUC origin of replication
   7110..7970    -  CDS            AmpR: β-lactamase; bla; confers resistance to ampicillin, carbenicillin, and related antibiotics
   7971..8075    -  promoter       AmpR promoter: bla
   8102..8530    +  rep_origin     f1 ori (sequence partly withheld): f1 bacteriophage origin of replication; arrow indicates direction of (+) strand synthesis
