[The description below was written by a language model from this plasmid's Addgene catalogue record and pLannotate feature annotations shown in this document.]
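Description:
pCMV-3XFLAG-renilla-luciferase-beta-globin-(39PTC) is a mammalian expression plasmid of about 8.6 kb built on the p3xFLAG-CMV-10 backbone and intended for transient transfection. It is propagated in E. coli as a high-copy plasmid through a ColE1/pUC-type origin with ampicillin selection (AmpR), and it also carries an f1 origin. For selection in mammalian cells, an SV40 early promoter drives a neomycin phosphotransferase gene (G418 resistance) terminated by an SV40 poly(A) signal. The annotation also picks up adjoining ble and str fragments, which probably reflect the Tn5-derived origin of that cassette, along with small residual lac and T7 elements from the backbone.

The expression unit uses the CMV immediate-early enhancer and promoter to transcribe an N-terminal 3xFLAG tag fused to Renilla reniformis luciferase (930 bp), followed by a beta-globin segment flanked by Gateway attB1 and attB2 sites and terminated by the human growth hormone poly(A) signal. The beta-globin region is annotated as three separate HBB coding fragments with gaps between them, consistent with a gene that retains its introns. The species names attached to those hits are automated homology matches, and the record does not state the globin's origin. The name and stated purpose indicate a premature termination codon in beta-globin, designated 39PTC; this mutation is not annotated in the feature table.

According to the depositor, the Renilla sequence replaces the firefly luciferase of a parental reporter plasmid. Given the associated study on nonsense-mediated mRNA decay, the construct serves as a PTC-containing reporter whose mRNA and FLAG-tagged luciferase output can be measured. It would presumably be compared with a matched reporter lacking the PTC.
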