Addgene plasmid #184394: pCMV-3XFLAG-renilla-luciferase-beta-globin-(39PTC)
Purpose: Transient transfection plasmid expressing Renilla-luciferase-beta-globin fusion protein with PTC in beta-globin
Depositing lab: Robert Bradley. Publication: Nonsense-mediated mRNA decay uses complementary mechanisms to suppress mRNA and protein accumulation. Udy DB, Bradley RK. Life Sci Alliance. 2021 Dec 8;5(3). pii: 5/3/e202101217. doi: 10.26508/lsa.202101217. Print 2022 Mar. PubMed 34880103.
Backbone
  Vector backbone: p3xFLAG-CMV-10
  Backbone size w/o insert (bp): 7627
  Total vector size (bp): 8557
  Vector type: Mammalian Expression
  Selectable markers: Neomycin (select with G418)
Growth in bacteria
  Bacterial resistance: Ampicillin, 100 μg/mL
  Growth temperature: 37°C
  Growth strain: NEB Stable
  Copy number: High Copy
Gene/Insert
  Gene/Insert name: Renilla luciferase
  Species: Renilla reniformis
  Insert size (bp): 930
  Promoter: CMV
  Tag / fusion protein: 3X FLAG (N terminal on insert)
  Cloning method: Restriction Enzyme; 5′ cloning site EcoRI (not destroyed); 3′ cloning site EcoRI (not destroyed)
  Sequencing primers: 5′ TGACGCAAATGGGCGGTAG
Resource information
  A portion of this plasmid was derived from a plasmid made by: The Renilla luciferase sequence was synthesized by Genscript and amplified via PCR to be cloned into the backbone.
Terms and licenses: Academic/Nonprofit Terms; Industry Terms: Not Available to Industry
Depositor comments: The backbone is from a plasmid from James Inglese's lab (Addgene catalog # 112084, published in PMID: 29528287). The Renilla luciferase sequence replaces the firefly luciferase sequence in that plasmid. Additional cloning details are available in Udy et al., 2021 (PMID: 34880103).
How to cite: pCMV-3XFLAG-renilla-luciferase-beta-globin-(39PTC) was a gift from Robert Bradley (Addgene plasmid # 184394 ; http://n2t.net/addgene:184394 ; RRID:Addgene_184394)
