>Addgene plasmid #184394 | pCMV-3XFLAG-renilla-luciferase-beta-globin-(39PTC) | depositor partial sequence | sequence record 357505 | Sequencing primer: TCAGGTGCATCTTCTTGCGA
CTTCTTGGCACCTTCAACAATAGCATTGGAAAAGAATCCTGGGTCCGATTCAATAAACATTTTTGGTAAA
TCATCACTTGCACGTAGATAAGCATTATAATTCCTAACAATTTGTACAACGTCAGGTTTACCACCTTTTA
CTAACGGGATTTCACGAGGCCATGATAATGTTGGACGACGAACTTCACCTTTCTCTTTGAATGGTTCAAG
ATATGCTGCAAATTCTTCTGGTTCTAACTTTCTCATGATTTTTGATGGCAACATGGTTTCCACGAAGAAG
TTATTCTCCAAAACCATTTTTTCTCCTTCTTCAGATTTGATCAACGCAATATCTTCTTCAATATCAGGCC
ATTCATCCCATGATTCAATCACATCTACTACACTTTCAGCGTGAACTATTGCTTTGATCTTATCTTGATG
CTCATAGCTATAATGAAATGCCAAACAAGCACCCCAATCATGGCCGACAAAAATGATCTTCTTTGGTAAA
TTAAGAAGTTCAAACCATGCAGTAAGATATTTGTAATGATCAAGTAACCTATAAGAACCATTACCAGATT
TGCCTGATTTGCCCATACCAATAAGGTCTGGTATAATACACCGCGCTACTGGCTCAATATGTGGCACAAC
ATGTCGCCATAAATAAGAAGAGGCCGCGTTACCATGTAAAAAAATAACAGCATTTTCTGCATGTTTTTCT
GAATCATAATAATTAATAAATGAATCAAGAACATTCATTTGTTTACATCTGGCCCACCACTGCGGACCAG
TTATCATCCGTTTCCTTTGTTCTGGATCATAAACTTTCGAAGTTGAATTCGCGGCCGCAAGCTTGTCATC
GTCATCCTTGTAATCGATGTCATGATCTTTATAATC
