>Addgene plasmid #184394 | pCMV-3XFLAG-renilla-luciferase-beta-globin-(39PTC) | depositor partial sequence | sequence record 357506 | Sequencing primer: TGACGCAAATGGGCGGTAG
TGGACTACAAAGACCATGACGGTGATTATAAAGATCATGACATCGATTACAAGGATGACGATGACAAGCT
TGCGGCCGCGAATTCAACTTCGAAAGTTTATGATCCAGAACAAAGGAAACGGATGATAACTGGTCCGCAG
TGGTGGGCCAGATGTAAACAAATGAATGTTCTTGATTCATTTATTAATTATTATGATTCAGAAAAACATG
CAGAAAATGCTGTTATTTTTTTACATGGTAACGCGGCCTCTTCTTATTTATGGCGACATGTTGTGCCACA
TATTGAGCCAGTAGCGCGGTGTATTATACCAGACCTTATTGGTATGGGCAAATCAGGCAAATCTGGTAAT
GGTTCTTATAGGTTACTTGATCATTACAAATATCTTACTGCATGGTTTGAACTTCTTAATTTACCAAAGA
AGATCATTTTTGTCGGCCATGATTGGGGTGCTTGTTTGGCATTTCATTATAGCTATGAGCATCAAGATAA
GATCAAAGCAATAGTTCACGCTGAAAGTGTAGTAGATGTGATTGAATCATGGGATGAATGGCCTGATATT
GAAGAAGATATTGCGTTGATCAAATCTGAAGAAGGAGAAAAAATGGTTTTGGAGAATAACTTCTTCGTGG
AAACCATGTTGCCATCAAAAATCATGAGAAAGTTAGAACCAGAAGAATTTGCAG
