>Addgene plasmid #184394 | pCMV-3XFLAG-renilla-luciferase-beta-globin-(39PTC) | depositor partial sequence | sequence record 357507 | Sequencing primer: TGCACGTGGATCCTGAGAAC
TATTCTGCTCAACCTTCCTATCAGAAAAAAAGGGGAAGCGATTCTAGGGAGCAGTCTCCATGACTGTGTG
TGGAGTGTTGACAAGAGTTCGGATATTTTATTCTCTACTCAGAATTGCTGCTCCCCCTCACTCTGTTCTG
TGTTGTCATTTCCTCTTTCTTTGGTAAGCTTTTAATTTCCAGTTGCATTTTACTAAATTAATTAAGCTGG
TTATTTACTTCCCATCCTGATATCAGCTTCCCCTCCTCCTTTCCTCCCAGTCCTTCTCTCTCTCCTCTCT
CTTTCTCTAATCCTTTCCTTTCCCTCAGTTCATTTCTTCTTCTTTGATCTACGTTTGTTTGTCTTTTTAA
ATATTGCCTTGTAACTTGCTCAGAGGACAAGGAAGATATGTCCCTGTTTCTTCTCATAGCTCTCAAGAAT
AGTAGCATAATTGGCTTTTATGCCAGGGTGACAGGGGAAGAATATATTTTACATATAAATTCTGTTTGAC
ATAGGATTCTTATAATAATTTGTCAGTAGTTTAAGGTTGCAAACAAATGTCTTTGTAAATAAGCCTGCAG
TATCTGGTATTTTTGCTCTACAGTTATGTTGATGGTTCTTCCATATTCCCACAGCTCCTGGGCAATATGA
TCGTGATTGTGCTGGGCCACCACCTGGGCAAGGATTTCACCCCCGCTGCACAGGCTGCCTTCC
